Addgene plasmid #130227: pRDAX-EMMI-025 eGFP(I-J)//Esp3I
Purpose: EMMA Kit # 1000000119 extension
Depositing lab: Gary Lewin. Depositing organization: Max-Delbrueck-Centrum fuer Molekulare Medizin (MDC).
Backbone
  Vector backbone: custom built
  Vector type: Synthetic Biology
Growth in bacteria
  Bacterial resistance: Kanamycin, 50 μg/mL
  Growth temperature: 37°C
  Growth strain: DH5alpha
  Copy number: High Copy
Gene/Insert
  Gene/Insert name: eGFP
  Species: M. musculus (mouse)
  Cloning method: Restriction Enzyme; 5′ cloning site unknown (unknown if destroyed); 3′ cloning site unknown (unknown if destroyed)
Terms and licenses: Academic/Nonprofit Terms; Industry Terms: Not Available to Industry
How to cite: pRDAX-EMMI-025 eGFP(I-J)//Esp3I was a gift from Gary Lewin (Addgene plasmid # 130227 ; http://n2t.net/addgene:130227 ; RRID:Addgene_130227)
