[The description below was written by a language model from this plasmid's Addgene catalogue record and pLannotate feature annotations shown in this document.]
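Description:
pRDAX-EMMI-025 eGFP(I-J)//Esp3I is a small (about 2.5 kb) synthetic-biology part plasmid deposited as an extension to the EMMA modular assembly kit. It is built on a custom minimal backbone and is maintained in E. coli as a high-copy plasmid through a ColE1/pUC-type origin of replication. Selection is with kanamycin, conferred by an aph(3')-Ia aminoglycoside phosphotransferase gene that the annotation places downstream of the E. coli cat promoter. The functional units are insulated from one another by short transcription terminators: a phage T3 early terminator upstream of the insert, a bidirectional tonB terminator between the insert and the resistance cassette, and a phage T7 early terminator between KanR and the origin.

The payload is the mammalian codon-optimised EGFP coding sequence. No promoter, polyadenylation signal or other eukaryotic regulatory element is annotated around it, which is consistent with a donor plasmid that carries a bare part rather than an expression cassette. The name suggests that the EGFP part occupies the I-J position of the assembly scheme and is released with the type IIS enzyme Esp3I, so that it can be joined in order with neighbouring parts in a Golden Gate-style reaction. However, the cloning sites are listed as unknown and no restriction sites or overhangs appear in the feature table, so this reading rests on the name alone. The catalogue lists the insert species as mouse, although EGFP is an engineered derivative of a jellyfish fluorescent protein. The intended use is as a fluorescent reporter or tag module for building multi-part mammalian expression vectors with the kit.
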