Features (pLannotate 1.2.2; 7 found; start..end, strand, type, name):
     11..40      -  terminator     T3Te terminator: phage T3 early transcription terminator
    106..822     +  CDS            EGFP: the original enhanced GFP (Yang et al., 1996) mammalian codon-optimized
    864..895     +  terminator     tonB terminator: bidirectional E. coli tonB-P14 transcription terminator
    896..998     +  promoter       cat promoter: promoter of the E. coli cat gene encoding chloramphenicol acetyltransferase
    999..1814    +  CDS            KanR: aminoglycoside phosphotransferase; aph(3')-Ia; confers resistance to kanamycin in bacteria or G418 (Geneticin®) in eukaryotes
   1838..1865    +  terminator     T7Te terminator: phage T7 early transcription terminator
   1877..2464    -  rep_origin     ori: high-copy-number ColE1/pMB1/pBR322/pUC origin of replication
>Addgene plasmid #130227 | pRDAX-EMMI-025 eGFP(I-J)//Esp3I | depositor full sequence | sequence record 249605 | Full Sequence
GATTTTCTACCGAAGAAAGGCCCACCCGTGAAGGTGAGCCAGTGAGTTGATTGCAGTCCAGTTACGCTGG
AGTCTGAGGCTCGTCCTGAATGCGTCTCTGCGTCCGTGAGCAAGGGCGAGGAGCTGTTCACCGGGGTGGT
GCCCATCCTGGTCGAGCTGGACGGCGACGTAAACGGCCACAAGTTCAGCGTGTCCGGCGAGGGCGAGGGC
GATGCCACCTACGGCAAGCTGACCCTGAAGTTCATCTGCACCACCGGCAAGCTGCCCGTGCCCTGGCCCA
CCCTCGTGACCACCCTGACCTACGGCGTGCAGTGCTTCAGCCGCTACCCCGACCACATGAAGCAGCACGA
CTTCTTCAAGTCCGCCATGCCCGAAGGCTACGTCCAGGAGCGCACCATCTTCTTCAAGGACGACGGCAAC
TACAAGACCCGCGCCGAGGTGAAGTTCGAGGGCGACACCCTGGTGAACCGCATCGAGCTGAAGGGCATCG
ACTTCAAGGAGGACGGCAACATCCTGGGGCACAAGCTGGAGTACAACTACAACAGCCACAACGTCTATAT
CATGGCCGACAAGCAGAAGAACGGCATCAAGGTGAACTTCAAGATCCGCCACAACATCGAGGACGGCAGC
GTGCAGCTCGCCGACCACTACCAGCAGAACACCCCCATCGGCGACGGCCCCGTGCTGCTGCCCGACAACC
ACTACCTGAGCACCCAGTCCGCCCTGAGCAAAGACCCCAACGAGAAGCGCGATCACATGGTCCTGCTGGA
GTTCGTGACCGCCGCCGGGATCACTCTCGGCATGGACGAGCTGTACAAGTAATGCTAGAGACGTTTAAAT
CATACCTGACCTCCATAGCAGAAAGTCAAAAGCCTCCGACCGGAGGCTTTTGACTTGATCGGCACGTAAG
AGGTTCCAACTTTCACCATAATGAAATAAGATCACTACCGGGCGTATTTTTTGAGTTATCGAGATTTTCA
GGAGCTAAGGAAGCTAAAATGAGCCATATTCAACGGGAAACGTCTTGCTCGAGGCCGCGATTAAATTCCA
ACATGGATGCTGATTTATATGGGTATAAATGGGCTCGCGATAATGTCGGGCAATCAGGTGCGACAATCTA
TCGATTGTATGGGAAGCCCGATGCGCCAGAGTTGTTTCTGAAACATGGCAAAGGTAGCGTTGCCAATGAT
GTTACAGATGAGATGGTCAGGCTAAACTGGCTGACGGAATTTATGCCTCTTCCGACCATCAAGCATTTTA
TCCGTACTCCTGATGATGCATGGTTACTCACCACTGCGATCCCAGGGAAAACAGCATTCCAGGTATTAGA
AGAATATCCTGATTCAGGTGAAAATATTGTTGATGCGCTGGCAGTGTTCCTGCGCCGGTTGCATTCGATT
CCTGTTTGTAATTGTCCTTTTAACGGCGATCGCGTATTTCGCCTCGCTCAGGCGCAATCACGAATGAATA
ACGGTTTGGTTGGTGCGAGTGATTTTGATGACGAGCGTAATGGCTGGCCTGTTGAACAAGTCTGGAAAGA
AATGCATAAGCTTTTGCCATTCTCACCGGATTCAGTCGTCACTCATGGTGATTTCTCACTTGATAACCTT
ATTTTTGACGAGGGGAAATTAATAGGTTGTATTGATGTTGGACGAGTCGGAATCGCAGACCGATACCAGG
ATCTTGCCATCCTATGGAACTGCCTCGGTGAGTTTTCTCCTTCATTACAGAAACGGCTTTTTCAAAAATA
TGGTATTGATAATCCTGATATGAATAAATTGCAGTTTCACTTGATGCTCGATGAGTTTTTCTAATGAGGG
CCCAAATGTAATCACCTGGCTCACCTTCGGGTGGGCCTTTCTGCGTTGCTGGCGTTTTTCCATAGGCTCC
GCCCCCCTGACGAGCATCACAAAAATCGATGCTCAAGTCAGAGGTGGCGAAACCCGACAGGACTATAAAG
ATACCAGGCGTTTCCCCCTGGAAGCTCCCTCGTGCGCTCTCCTGTTCCGACCCTGCCGCTTACCGGATAC
CTGTCCGCCTTTCTCCCTTCGGGAAGCGTGGCGCTTTCTCATAGCTCACGCTGTAGGTATCTCAGTTCGG
TGTAGGTCGTTCGCTCCAAGCTGGGCTGTGTGCACGAACCCCCCGTTCAGCCCGACCGCTGCGCCTTATC
CGGTAACTATCGTCTTGAGTCCAACCCGGTAAGACACGACTTATCGCCACTGGCAGCAGCCACTGGTAAC
AGGATTAGCAGAGCGAGGTATGTAGGCGGTGCTACAGAGTTCTTGAAGTGGTGGCCTAACTACGGCTACA
CTAGAAGAACAGTATTTGGTATCTGCGCTCTGCTGAAGCCAGTTACCTCGGAAAAAGAGTTGGTAGCTCT
TGATCCGGCAAACAAACCACCGCTGGTAGCGGTGGTTTTTTTGTTTGCAAGCAGCAGATTACGCGCAGAA
AAAAAGGATCTCAAGAAGATCCTTT
